>Addgene plasmid #53691 | ACVR1A-c076 | depositor partial sequence | sequence record 83818 | insert sequence
ATGGGCCACCATCATCATCATCATTCTTCTGGTGTAGATCTGGGTACCGAGAACCTGTACTTCCAATCCA
TGACCACCAATGTTGGAGACAGCACTTTAGCAGATTTATTGGATCATTCGTGTACATCAGGAAGTGGCTC
TGGTCTTCCTTTTCTGGTACAAAGAACAGTGGCTCGCCAGATTACACTGTTGGAGTGTGTCGGGAAAGGC
AGGTATGGTGAGGTGTGGAGGGGCAGCTGGCAAGGGGAAAATGTTGCCGTGAAGATCTTCTCCTCCCGTG
ATGAGAAGTCATGGTTCAGGGAAACGGAATTGTACAACACTGTGATGCTGAGGCATGAAAATATCTTAGG
TTTCATTGCTTCAGACATGACATCAAGACACTCCAGTACCCAGCTGTGGTTAATTACACATTATCATGAA
ATGGGATCGTTGTACGACTATCTTCAGCTTACTACTCTGGATACAGTTAGCTGCCTTCGAATAGTGCTGT
CCATAGCTAGTGGTCTTGCACATTTGCACATAGAGATATTTGGGACCCAAGGGAAACCAGCCATTGCCCA
TCGAGATTTAAAGAGCAAAAATATTCTGGTTAAGAAGAATGGACAGTGTTGCATAGCAGATTTGGGCCTG
GCAGTCATGCATTCCCAGAGCACCAATCAGCTTGATGTGGGGAACAATCCCCGTGTGGGCACCAAGCGCT
ACATGGCCCCCGAAGTTCTAGATGAAACCATCCAGGTGGATTGTTTCGATTCTTATAAAAGGGTCGATAT
TTGGGCCTTTGGACTTGTTTTGTGGGAAGTGGCCAGGCGGATGGTGAGCAATGGTATAGTGGAGGATTAC
AAGCCACCGTTCTACGATGTGGTTCCCAATGACCCAAGTTTTGAAGATATGAGGAAGGTAGTCTGTGTGG
ATCAACAAAGGCCAAACATACCCAACAGATGGTTCTCAGACCCGACATTAACCTCTCTGGCCAAGCTAAT
GAAAGAATGCTGGTATCAAAATCCATCCGCAAGACTCACAGCACTGCGTATCAAAAAGACTTTGACCAAA
ATTGATTGACAGTAAAGGTGGATACGGATCCGAATTCGAGCTCCGTCGACAAGCTT
