>Addgene plasmid #53691 | ACVR1A-c076 | addgene partial sequence | sequence record 89897 | Polyhedrin-F 5'-AAATGATAACCATCTCGC-3'
ACAGTTTTGTAATAAAAAAACCTATAAATATTCCGGATTATTCATACCGTCCCACCATCGGGCGCGGATC
TCGGTCCGAAAACCATGGGCCACCATCATCATCATCATTCTTCTGGTGTAGATCTGGGTACCGAGAACCT
GTACTTCCAATCCATGACCACCAATGTTGGAGACAGCACTTTAGCAGATTTATTGGATCATTCGTGTACA
TCAGGAAGTGGCTCTGGTCTTCCTTTTCTGGTACAAAGAACAGTGGCTCGCCAGATTACACTGTTGGAGT
GTGTCGGGAAAGGCAGGTATGGTGAGGTGTGGAGGGGCAGCTGGCAAGGGGAAAATGTTGCCGTGAAGAT
CTTCTCCTCCCGTGATGAGAAGTCATGGTTCAGGGAAACGGAATTGTACAACACTGTGATGCTGAGGCAT
GAAAATATCTTAGGTTTCATTGCTTCAGACATGACATCAAGACACTCCAGTACCCAGCTGTGGTTAATTA
CACATTATCATGAAATGGGATCGTTGTACGACTATCTTCAGCTTACTACTCTGGATACAGTTAGCTGCCT
TCGAATAGTGCTGTCCATAGCTAGTGGTCTTGCACATTTGCACATAGAGATATTTGGGACCCAAGGGAAA
CCAGCCATTGCCCATCGAGATTTAAAGAGCAAAAATATTCTGGTTAAGAAGAATGGACAGTGTTGCATAG
CAGATTTGGGCCTGGCAGTCATGCATTCCCAGAGCACCAATCAGCTTGATGTGGGGAACAATCCCCGTGT
GGGCACCAAGCGCTACATGGCCCCCGAAGTTCTAGATGAAACCATCCAGGTGGATTGTTTCGATTCTTAT
AAAAGGGTCGATATTTGGGCCTTTGGACTTGTTTTGTGGGAAGTGGCCAGGCGGATGGTGAGCAATGGTA
TAGTGGAGGATTACAAGCCACCGTTCTACGATGTGGTTCCCAATGACCCAAG
