[The description below was written by a language model from this plasmid's Addgene catalogue record.]
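Description:
ACVR1A-c076 is a baculovirus transfer plasmid built on the pFB-LIC-Bse backbone, a pFastBac-type vector adapted for ligation-independent cloning and used in the Bac-to-Bac system. It is maintained in E. coli as a high-copy plasmid under ampicillin selection. In this system the transfer plasmid is not itself the expression agent. Its expression cassette is moved by site-specific transposition into a baculovirus shuttle genome (bacmid) carried in a specialised E. coli strain, and the recombinant bacmid is then used to generate virus that infects insect cells. The record recommends Sf9 cells for expression. No feature table is supplied, so the origin of replication, the transposition elements and any additional markers on the backbone are not documented here.

The insert encodes ACVR1A, which corresponds to activin A receptor type 1, a type I receptor serine/threonine kinase of the BMP/TGF-beta family. The source species is not stated. It was introduced by ligation-independent cloning downstream of the polyhedrin promoter, a very late baculoviral promoter that drives strong protein production in infected insect cells. The protein carries an N-terminal hexahistidine tag followed by a TEV protease cleavage site. This allows capture by immobilised metal affinity chromatography and later removal of the tag.

The stated purpose is protein production for structure determination, and the depositor links the construct to a solved crystal structure. The record warns that the insert may not be the full open reading frame, so it is probably a truncated, crystallisation-oriented fragment. The exact residue boundaries are not given.
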