Addgene plasmid #53691: ACVR1A-c076
Purpose: Baculovirus expression for structure determination; may not be full ORF
Depositing lab: Nicola Burgess-Brown. Depositing organization: University of Oxford.
Backbone
  Vector backbone: pFB-LIC-Bse
  Backbone manufacturer: SGC
  Vector type: Baculovirus expression
Growth in bacteria
  Bacterial resistance: Ampicillin, 100 μg/mL
  Growth temperature: 37°C
  Growth strain: Mach1
  Growth instructions: Sf9 cell line is recommended for expression
  Copy number: High Copy
Gene/Insert
  Gene/Insert name: ACVR1A (alt name: gi|4501895)
  Promoter: polyhedrin promoter
  Tag / fusion protein: His6-TEV (N terminal on insert)
  Cloning method: Ligation Independent Cloning
  Sequencing primers: 5′ Polyhedrin forward
Terms and licenses: Academic/Nonprofit Terms; Industry Terms: Not Available to Industry
Depositor comments: Baculovirus transfer vector (Bac-to-bac), N-terminal His-tag, TEV http://www.thesgc.org/structures/3H9R/
How to cite: ACVR1A-c076 was a gift from Nicola Burgess-Brown (Addgene plasmid # 53691 ; http://n2t.net/addgene:53691 ; RRID:Addgene_53691)
